>Addgene plasmid #77557 | DAPK3 gRNA (BRDN0001162290) | addgene full sequence | sequence record 187992 | Addgene Assembled Sequence
CCCGGGTGCAAAGATGGATAAAGTTTTAAACAGAGAGGAATCTTTGCAGCTAATGGACCTTCTAGGTCTT
GAAAGGAGTGGGAATTGGCTCCGGTGCCCGTCAGTGGGCAGAGCGCACATCGCCCACAGTCCCCGAGAAG
TTGGGGGGAGGGGTCGGCAATTGATCCGGTGCCTAGAGAAGGTGGCGCGGGGTAAACTGGGAAAGTGATG
TCGTGTACTGGCTCCGCCTTTTTCCCGAGGGTGGGGGAGAACCGTATATAAGTGCAGTAGTCGCCGTGAA
CGTTCTTTTTCGCAACGGGTTTGCCGCCAGAACACAGGTAAGTGCCGTGTGTGGTTCCCGCGGGCCTGGC
CTCTTTACGGGTTATGGCCCTTGCGTGCCTTGAATTACTTCCACCTGGCTGCAGTACGTGATTCTTGATC
CCGAGCTTCGGGTTGGAAGTGGGTGGGAGAGTTCGAGGCCTTGCGCTTAAGGAGCCCCTTCGCCTCGTGC
TTGAGTTGAGGCCTGGCCTGGGCGCTGGGGCCGCCGCGTGCGAATCTGGTGGCACCTTCGCGCCTGTCTC
GCTGCTTTCGATAAGTCTCTAGCCATTTAAAATTTTTGATGACCTGCTGCGACGCTTTTTTTCTGGCAAG
ATAGTCTTGTAAATGCGGGCCAAGATCTGCACACTGGTATTTCGGTTTTTGGGGCCGCGGGCGGCGACGG
GGCCCGTGCGTCCCAGCGCACATGTTCGGCGAGGCGGGGCCTGCGAGCGCGGCCACCGAGAATCGGACGG
GGGTAGTCTCAAGCTGGCCGGCCTGCTCTGGTGCCTGGCCTCGCGCCGCCGTGTATCGCCCCGCCCTGGG
CGGCAAGGCTGGCCCGGTCGGCACCAGTTGCGTGAGCGGAAAGATGGCCGCTTCCCGGCCCTGCTGCAGG
GAGCTCAAAATGGAGGACGCGGCGCTCGGGAGAGCGGGCGGGTGAGTCACCCACACAAAGGAAAAGGGCC
TTTCCGTCCTCAGCCGTCGCTTCATGTGACTCCACGGAGTACCGGGCGCCGTCCAGGCACCTCGATTAGT
TCTCGAGCTTTTGGAGTACGTCGTCTTTAGGTTGGGGGGAGGGGTTTTATGCGATGGAGTTTCCCCACAC
TGAGTGGGTGGAGACTGAAGTTAGGCCAGCTTGGCACTTGATGTAATTCTCCTTGGAATTTGCCCTTTTT
GAGTTTGGATCTTGGTTCATTCTCAAGCCTCAGACAGTGGTTCAAAGTTTTTTTCTTCCATTTCAGGTGT
CGTGACGTACGGCCACCATGACCGAGTACAAGCCCACGGTGCGCCTCGCCACCCGCGACGACGTCCCCAG
GGCCGTACGCACCCTCGCCGCCGCGTTCGCCGACTACCCCGCCACGCGCCACACCGTCGATCCGGACCGC
CACATCGAGCGGGTCACCGAGCTGCAAGAACTCTTCCTCACGCGCGTCGGGCTCGACATCGGCAAGGTGT
GGGTCGCGGACGACGGCGCCGCCGTGGCGGTCTGGACCACGCCGGAGAGCGTCGAAGCGGGGGCGGTGTT
CGCCGAGATCGGCCCGCGCATGGCCGAGTTGAGCGGTTCCCGGCTGGCCGCGCAGCAACAGATGGAAGGC
CTCCTGGCGCCGCACCGGCCCAAGGAGCCCGCGTGGTTCCTGGCCACCGTCGGAGTCTCGCCCGACCACC
AGGGCAAGGGTCTGGGCAGCGCCGTCGTGCTCCCCGGAGTGGAGGCGGCCGAGCGCGCCGGGGTGCCCGC
CTTCCTGGAGACCTCCGCGCCCCGCAACCTCCCCTTCTACGAGCGGCTCGGCTTCACCGTCACCGCCGAC
GTCGAGGTGCCCGAAGGACCGCGCACCTGGTGCATGACCCGCAAGCCCGGTGCCTGAACGCGTTAAGTCG
ACAATCAACCTCTGGATTACAAAATTTGTGAAAGATTGACTGGTATTCTTAACTATGTTGCTCCTTTTAC
GCTATGTGGATACGCTGCTTTAATGCCTTTGTATCATGCTATTGCTTCCCGTATGGCTTTCATTTTCTCC
TCCTTGTATAAATCCTGGTTGCTGTCTCTTTATGAGGAGTTGTGGCCCGTTGTCAGGCAACGTGGCGTGG
TGTGCACTGTGTTTGCTGACGCAACCCCCACTGGTTGGGGCATTGCCACCACCTGTCAGCTCCTTTCCGG
GACTTTCGCTTTCCCCCTCCCTATTGCCACGGCGGAACTCATCGCCGCCTGCCTTGCCCGCTGCTGGACA
GGGGCTCGGCTGTTGGGCACTGACAATTCCGTGGTGTTGTCGGGGAAATCATCGTCCTTTCCTTGGCTGC
TCGCCTGTGTTGCCACCTGGATTCTGCGCGGGACGTCCTTCTGCTACGTCCCTTCGGCCCTCAATCCAGC
GGACCTTCCTTCCCGCGGCCTGCTGCCGGCTCTGCGGCCTCTTCCGCGTCTTCGCCTTCGCCCTCAGACG
AGTCGGATCTCCCTTTGGGCCGCCTCCCCGCGTCGACTTTAAGACCAATGACTTACAAGGCAGCTGTAGA
TCTTAGCCACTTTTTAAAAGAAAAGGGGGGACTGGAAGGGCTAATTCACTCCCAACGAAGACAAGATCTG
CTTTTTGCTTGTACTGGGTCTCTCTGGTTAGACCAGATCTGAGCCTGGGAGCTCTCTGGCTAACTAGGGA
ACCCACTGCTTAAGCCTCAATAAAGCTTGCCTTGAGTGCTTCAAGTAGTGTGTGCCCGTCTGTTGTGTGA
CTCTGGTAACTAGAGATCCCTCAGACCCTTTTAGTCAGTGTGGAAAATCTCTAGCAGTACGTATAGTAGT
TCATGTCATCTTATTATTCAGTATTTATAACTTGCAAAGAAATGAATATCAGAGAGTGAGAGGAACTTGT
TTATTGCAGCTTATAATGGTTACAAATAAAGCAATAGCATCACAAATTTCACAAATAAAGCATTTTTTTC
ACTGCATTCTAGTTGTGGTTTGTCCAAACTCATCAATGTATCTTATCATGTCTGGCTCTAGCTATCCCGC
CCCTAACTCCGCCCATCCCGCCCCTAACTCCGCCCAGTTCCGCCCATTCTCCGCCCCATGGCTGACTAAT
TTTTTTTATTTATGCAGAGGCCGAGGCCGCCTCGGCCTCTGAGCTATTCCAGAAGTAGTGAGGAGGCTTT
TTTGGAGGCCTAGGGACGTACCCAATTCGCCCTATAGTGAGTCGTATTACGCGCGCTCACTGGCCGTCGT
TTTACAACGTCGTGACTGGGAAAACCCTGGCGTTACCCAACTTAATCGCCTTGCAGCACATCCCCCTTTC
GCCAGCTGGCGTAATAGCGAAGAGGCCCGCACCGATCGCCCTTCCCAACAGTTGCGCAGCCTGAATGGCG
AATGGG
[124 nt withheld, positions 3367-3490]
C
[91 nt withheld, positions 3492-3582]
A
[49 nt withheld, positions 3584-3632]
CCTTTGACGTTGGAGTCCACGTTCTTT
[37 nt withheld, positions 3660-3696]
ACCCTATCTCGGTCTATTCTTTTGATTTATAAGGGATTTTGCCGATTTCGGCCTATTGGTTAAAAAATGA
GCTGATTTAACAAAAATTTAACGCGAATTTTAACAAAATATTAACGCTTACAATTTAGGTGGCACTTTTC
GGGGAAATGTGCGCGGAACCCCTATTTGTTTATTTTTCTAAATACATTCAAATATGTATCCGCTCATGAG
ACAATAACCCTGATAAATGCTTCAATAATATTGAAAAAGGAAGAGTATGAGTATTCAACATTTCCGTGTC
GCCCTTATTCCCTTTTTTGCGGCATTTTGCCTTCCTGTTTTTGCTCACCCAGAAACGCTGGTGAAAGTAA
AAGATGCTGAAGATCAGTTGGGTGCACGAGTGGGTTACATCGAACTGGATCTCAACAGCGGTAAGATCCT
TGAGAGTTTTCGCCCCGAAGAACGTTTTCCAATGATGAGCACTTTTAAAGTTCTGCTATGTGGCGCGGTA
TTATCCCGTATTGACGCCGGGCAAGAGCAACTCGGTCGCCGCATACACTATTCTCAGAATGACTTGGTTG
AGTACTCACCAGTCACAGAAAAGCATCTTACGGATGGCATGACAGTAAGAGAATTATGCAGTGCTGCCAT
AACCATGAGTGATAACACTGCGGCCAACTTACTTCTGACAACGATCGGAGGACCGAAGGAGCTAACCGCT
TTTTTGCACAACATGGGGGATCATGTAACTCGCCTTGATCGTTGGGAACCGGAGCTGAATGAAGCCATAC
CAAACGACGAGCGTGACACCACGATGCCTGTAGCAATGGCAACAACGTTGCGCAAACTATTAACTGGCGA
ACTACTTACTCTAGCTTCCCGGCAACAATTAATAGACTGGATGGAGGCGGATAAAGTTGCAGGACCACTT
CTGCGCTCGGCCCTTCCGGCTGGCTGGTTTATTGCTGATAAATCTGGAGCCGGTGAGCGTGGGTCTCGCG
GTATCATTGCAGCACTGGGGCCAGATGGTAAGCCCTCCCGTATCGTAGTTATCTACACGACGGGGAGTCA
GGCAACTATGGATGAACGAAATAGACAGATCGCTGAGATAGGTGCCTCACTGATTAAGCATTGGTAACTG
TCAGACCAAGTTTACTCATATATACTTTAGATTGATTTAAAACTTCATTTTTAATTTAAAAGGATCTAGG
TGAAGATCCTTTTTGATAATCTCATGACCAAAATCCCTTAACGTGAGTTTTCGTTCCACTGAGCGTCAGA
CCCCGTAGAAAAGATCAAAGGATCTTCTTGAGATCCTTTTTTTCTGCGCGTAATCTGCTGCTTGCAAACA
AAAAAACCACCGCTACCAGCGGTGGTTTGTTTGCCGGATCAAGAGCTACCAACTCTTTTTCCGAAGGTAA
CTGGCTTCAGCAGAGCGCAGATACCAAATACTGTTCTTCTAGTGTAGCCGTAGTTAGGCCACCACTTCAA
GAACTCTGTAGCACCGCCTACATACCTCGCTCTGCTAATCCTGTTACCAGTGGCTGCTGCCAGTGGCGAT
AAGTCGTGTCTTACCGGGTTGGACTCAAGACGATAGTTACCGGATAAGGCGCAGCGGTCGGGCTGAACGG
GGGGTTCGTGCACACAGCCCAGCTTGGAGCGAACGACCTACACCGAACTGAGATACCTACAGCGTGAGCT
ATGAGAAAGCGCCACGCTTCCCGAAGGGAGAAAGGCGGACAGGTATCCGGTAAGCGGCAGGGTCGGAACA
GGAGAGCGCACGAGGGAGCTTCCAGGGGGAAACGCCTGGTATCTTTATAGTCCTGTCGGGTTTCGCCACC
TCTGACTTGAGCGTCGATTTTTGTGATGCTCGTCAGGGGGGCGGAGCCTATGGAAAAACGCCAGCAACGC
GGCCTTTTTACGGTTCCTGGCCTTTTGCTGGCCTTTTGCTCACATGTTCTTTCCTGCGTTATCCCCTGAT
TCTGTGGATAACCGTATTACCGCCTTTGAGTGAGCTGATACCGCTCGCCGCAGCCGAACGACCGAGCGCA
GCGAGTCAGTGAGCGAGGAAGCGGAAGAGCGCCCAATACGCAAACCGCCTCTCCCCGCGCGTTGGCCGAT
TCATTAATGCAGCTGGCACGACAGGTTTCCCGACTGGAAAGCGGGCAGTGAGCGCAACGCAATTAATGTG
AGTTAGCTCACTCATTAGGCACCCCAGGCTTTACACTTTATGCTTCCGGCTCGTATGTTGTGTGGAATTG
TGAGCGGATAACAATTTCACACAGGAAACAGCTATGACCATGATTACGCCAAGCGCGCAATTAACCCTCA
CTAAAGGGAACAAAAGCTGGAGCTGCAAGCTTAATGTAGTCTTATGCAATACTCTTGTAGTCTTGCAACA
TGGTAACGATGAGTTAGCAACATGCCTTACAAGGAGAGAAAAAGCACCGTGCATGCCGATTGGTGGAAGT
AAGGTGGTACGATCGTGCCTTATTAGGAAGGCAACAGACGGGTCTGACATGGATTGGACGAACCACTGAA
TTGCCGCATTGCAGAGATATTGTATTTAAGTGCCTAGCTCGATACATAAACGGGTCTCTCTGGTTAGACC
AGATCTGAGCCTGGGAGCTCTCTGGCTAACTAGGGAACCCACTGCTTAAGCCTCAATAAAGCTTGCCTTG
AGTGCTTCAAGTAGTGTGTGCCCGTCTGTTGTGTGACTCTGGTAACTAGAGATCCCTCAGACCCTTTTAG
TCAGTGTGGAAAATCTCTAGCAGTGGCGCCCGAACAGGGACTTGAAAGCGAAAGGGAAACCAGAGGAGCT
CTCTCGACGCAGGACTCGGCTTGCTGAAGCGCGCACGGCAAGAGGCGAGGGGCGGCGACTGGTGAGTACG
CCAAAAATTTTGACTAGCGGAGGCTAGAAGGAGAGAGATGGGTGCGAGAGCGTCAGTATTAAGCGGGGGA
GAATTAGATCGCGATGGGAAAAAATTCGGTTAAGGCCAGGGGGAAAGAAAAAATATAAATTAAAACATAT
AGTATGGGCAAGCAGGGAGCTAGAACGATTCGCAGTTAATCCTGGCCTGTTAGAAACATCAGAAGGCTGT
AGACAAATACTGGGACAGCTACAACCATCCCTTCAGACAGGATCAGAAGAACTTAGATCATTATATAATA
CAGTAGCAACCCTCTATTGTGTGCATCAAAGGATAGAGATAAAAGACACCAAGGAAGCTTTAGACAAGAT
AGAGGAAGAGCAAAACAAAAGTAAGACCACCGCACAGCAAGCGGCCGCTGATCTTCAGACCTGGAGGAGG
AGATATGAGGGACAATTGGAGAAGTGAATTATATAAATATAAAGTAGTAAAAATTGAACCATTAGGAGTA
GCACCCACCAAGGCAAAGAGAAGAGTGGTGCAGAGAGAAAAAAGAGCAGTGGGAATAGGAGCTTTGTTCC
TTGGGTTCTTGGGAGCAGCAGGAAGCACTATGGGCGCAGCGTCAATGACGCTGACGGTACAGGCCAGACA
ATTATTGTCTGGTATAGTGCAGCAGCAGAACAATTTGCTGAGGGCTATTGAGGCGCAACAGCATCTGTTG
CAACTCACAGTCTGGGGCATCAAGCAGCTCCAGGCAAGAATCCTGGCTGTGGAAAGATACCTAAAGGATC
AACAGCTCCTGGGGATTTGGGGTTGCTCTGGAAAACTCATTTGCACCACTGCTGTGCCTTGGAATGCTAG
TTGGAGTAATAAATCTCTGGAACAGATTTGGAATCACACGACCTGGATGGAGTGGGACAGAGAAATTAAC
AATTACACAAGCTTAATACACTCCTTAATTGAAGAATCGCAAAACCAGCAAGAAAAGAATGAACAAGAAT
TATTGGAATTAGATAAATGGGCAAGTTTGTGGAATTGGTTTAACATAACAAATTGGCTGTGGTATATAAA
ATTATTCATAATGATAGTAGGAGGCTTGGTAGGTTTAAGAATAGTTTTTGCTGTACTTTCTATAGTGAAT
AGAGTTAGGCAGGGATATTCACCATTATCGTTTCAGACCCACCTCCCAACCCCGAGGGGACCCAGAGAGG
GCCTATTTCCCATGATTCCTTCATATTTGCATATACGATACAAGGCTGTTAGAGAGATAATTAGAATTAA
TTTGACTGTAAACACAAAGATATTAGTACAAAATACGTGACGTAGAAAGTAATAATTTCTTGGGTAGTTT
GCAGTTTTAAAATTATGTTTTAAAATGGACTATCATATGCTTACCGTAACTTGAAAGTATTTCGATTTCT
TGGCTTTATATATCTTGTGGAAAGGACGAAACACCGCTCCTTCCTAGGCGATCCGGGTTTTAGAGCTAGA
AATAGCAAGTTAAAATAAGGCTAGTCCGTTATCAACTTGAAAAAGTGGCACCGAGTCGGTGCTTTTTTAA
GCTTGGCGTAACTAGATCTTGAGACAAATGGCAGTATTCATCCACAATTTTAAAAGAAAAGGGGGGATTG
GGGGGTACAGTGCAGGGGAAAGAATAGTAGACATAATAGCAACAGACATACAAACTAAAGAATTACAAAA
ACAAATTACAAAAATTCAAAATTTTCGGGTTTATTACAGGGACAGCAGAGATCCACTTTGGCGCCGGCTC
GAGGGGG
Features (pLannotate 1.2.2; 29 found; start..end, strand, type, name):
     14..80      +  CDS            small t antigen (fragment): SV40 (simian virus 40) small t antigen
    106..317     +  promoter       EF-1α core promoter: core promoter for human elongation factor EF-1α
    318..1256    +  intron         EF-1α intron A: intron upstream of the start codon of human EF-1α
   1278..1877    +  CDS            PuroR (fragment): puromycin N-acetyltransferase; pac from Streptomyces; confers resistance to puromycin
   1893..2481    +  misc_feature   WPRE: woodchuck hepatitis virus posttranscriptional regulatory element
   2532..2551    +  misc_feature   cPPT/CTS (fragment): central polypurine tract and central termination sequence of HIV-1
   2553..2786    +  LTR            3' LTR (ΔU3): self-inactivating 3' long terminal repeat (LTR) from HIV-1
   2864..2985    +  polyA_signal   SV40 poly(A) signal: SV40 polyadenylation signal
   3025..3160    +  rep_origin     SV40 ori: SV40 origin of replication
   3181..3199    -  promoter       T7 promoter: promoter for bacteriophage T7 RNA polymerase
   3207..3362    +  CDS            lacZα (fragment): LacZα fragment of β-galactosidase; lacZ fragment
   3367..3795    +  rep_origin     f1 ori (sequence partly withheld): f1 bacteriophage origin of replication; arrow indicates direction of (+) strand synthesis
   3848..3952    +  promoter       AmpR promoter: bla
   3953..4813    +  CDS            AmpR: β-lactamase; bla; confers resistance to ampicillin, carbenicillin, and related antibiotics
   4984..5572    +  rep_origin     ori: high-copy-number ColE1/pMB1/pBR322/pUC origin of replication
   5755..5847    +  CDS            lacI (fragment): lac repressor; lacI; The lac repressor binds to the lac operator to inhibit transcription in E. coli. This inhibition can be relieved by adding lactose or isopropyl-β-D-thiogalactopyranoside (IPTG).
   5860..5881    +  protein_bind   CAP binding site: CAP binding activates transcription in the presence of cAMP. E. coli catabolite activator protein
   5896..5926    +  promoter       lac promoter: promoter for the E. coli lac operon
   5934..5950    +  protein_bind   lac operator: The lac repressor binds to the lac operator to inhibit transcription in E. coli. This inhibition can be relieved by adding lactose or isopropyl-β-D-thiogalactopyranoside (IPTG). lac repressor encoded by lacI
   5995..6013    +  promoter       T3 promoter: promoter for bacteriophage T3 RNA polymerase
   6041..6267    +  promoter       RSV promoter: Rous sarcoma virus enhancer/promoter
   6268..6448    +  LTR            5' LTR (truncated): truncated 5' long terminal repeat (LTR) from HIV-1
   6495..6620    +  misc_feature   HIV-1 Ψ: packaging signal of human immunodeficiency virus type 1
   6604..6967    +  CDS            HIV-1 gag (fragment): gag protein from human immunodeficiency virus 1; gag
   7113..7346    +  misc_feature   RRE: The Rev response element (RRE) of HIV-1 allows for Rev-dependent mRNA export from the nucleus to the cytoplasm.
   7723..7749    +  CDS            Rev (fragment): human immunodeficiency virus 1 (HIV-1) Rev protein; rev; enhances nuclear export of unspliced and incompletely spliced viral mRNAs
   7753..7993    +  promoter       U6 promoter: RNA polymerase III promoter for human U6 snRNA
   8023..8098    +  misc_RNA       gRNA scaffold: guide RNA scaffold for the Streptococcus pyogenes CRISPR/Cas9 system
   8154..8271    +  misc_feature   cPPT/CTS: central polypurine tract and central termination sequence of HIV-1
