[The description below was written by a language model from this plasmid's Addgene catalogue record and pLannotate feature annotations shown in this document.]
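Description:
DAPK3 gRNA (BRDN0001162290) is a third-generation lentiviral guide RNA plasmid built on the lentiGuide-Puro backbone and designed to target the human DAPK3 gene (also known as DLK, ZIP or ZIPK), using the NM_001348.2 reference transcript. It is propagated in E. coli as a high-copy plasmid through a ColE1/pUC-type origin with ampicillin selection from the β-lactamase gene. The backbone also carries an f1 origin, an SV40 origin and poly(A) signal, and remnants of lac and T7/T3 promoter elements that play no part in the payload.

The transfer cassette is driven by an RSV promoter fused to a truncated HIV-1 5' LTR, which makes genomic RNA production Tat-independent. This is followed by the Ψ packaging signal with a partial gag fragment, the Rev response element for Rev-dependent nuclear export, and a cPPT/CTS. It ends in a ΔU3 self-inactivating 3' LTR. Inside this unit, a human U6 RNA polymerase III promoter transcribes the DAPK3-specific spacer joined to the Streptococcus pyogenes Cas9 guide scaffold. A separate EF-1α core promoter with its intron A expresses puromycin N-acetyltransferase for selection of transduced mammalian cells, with a WPRE downstream to enhance transcript expression.

The plasmid does not encode Cas9, so it is meant to be used together with a separate Cas9 lentiviral vector or in cells that already express Cas9, where it directs cleavage and knockout of DAPK3. It belongs to a human kinome gRNA collection whose guides were chosen with optimized design rules for high on-target activity and reduced off-target effects.
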