Addgene plasmid #77557: DAPK3 gRNA (BRDN0001162290)
Purpose: 3rd generation lentiviral gRNA plasmid targeting human DAPK3
Depositing lab: John Doench & David Root. Depositing organization: Broad Institute. Publication: Optimized sgRNA design to maximize activity and minimize off-target effects of CRISPR-Cas9. Doench JG, Fusi N, Sullender M, Hegde M, Vaimberg EW, Donovan KF, Smith I, Tothova Z, Wilen C, Orchard R, Virgin HW, Listgarten J, Root DE. Nat Biotechnol. 2016 Jan 18. doi: 10.1038/nbt.3437. PubMed 26780180.
Backbone
  Vector backbone: lentiGuide-Puro
  Backbone manufacturer: Zhang Lab (Addgene plasmid # 52963)
  Vector type: Mammalian Expression, Lentiviral, CRISPR
  Selectable markers: Puromycin
Growth in bacteria
  Bacterial resistance: Ampicillin, 100 μg/mL
  Growth temperature: 37°C
  Growth strain: DH5alpha
  Copy number: High Copy
Gene/Insert
  Gene/Insert name: DAPK3 (alt names: DAPK3; NM_001348.2)
  gRNA/shRNA sequence: CTCCTTCCTAGGCGATCCGG
  Species: H. sapiens (human)
  Entrez Gene: DAPK3 (a.k.a. DLK, ZIP, ZIPK)
  Promoter: hU6
  Cloning method: Unknown
  Sequencing primers: 5′ U6-F; 3′ pS2-R
Terms and licenses: Academic/Nonprofit Terms; Industry Terms: Not Available to Industry
Depositor comments: The gRNA was designed to target the following Genbank reference sequence(s): NM_001348.2. Note that this plasmid does NOT contain Cas9. It should be used in conjunction with lentiCas9-Blast (Addgene #52962) or otherwise with cell lines already expressing Cas9. Browse the full kinome gRNA library at http://www.addgene.org/pooled-library/broadgpp-human-kinome/ or visit http://www.broadinstitute.org/rnai/public/ for detailed protocols and information.
How to cite: DAPK3 gRNA (BRDN0001162290) was a gift from John Doench & David Root (Addgene plasmid # 77557 ; http://n2t.net/addgene:77557 ; RRID:Addgene_77557)
