>Addgene plasmid #77557 | DAPK3 gRNA (BRDN0001162290) | depositor partial sequence | sequence record 145017 | Target Sequence
CTCCTTCCTAGGCGATCCGG
