>Addgene plasmid #77557 | DAPK3 gRNA (BRDN0001162290) | addgene partial sequence | sequence record 187991 | hU6-F
TAGAAAGTAATAATTTCTTGGGTAGTTTGCAGTTTTAAAATTATGTTTTAAAATGGACTATCATATGCTT
ACCGTAACTTGAAAGTATTTCGATTTCTTGGCTTTATATATCTTGTGGAAAGGACGAAACACCGCTCCTT
CCTAGGCGATCCGGGTTTTAGAGCTAGAAATAGCAAGTTAAAATAAGGCTAGTCCGTTATCAACTTGAAA
AAGTGGCACCGAGTCGGTGCTTTTTTAAGCTTGGCGTAACTAGATCTTGAGACAAATGGCAGTATTCATC
CACAATTTTAAAAGAAAAGGGGGGATTGGGGGGTACAGTGCAGGGGAAAGAATAGTAGACATAATAGCAA
CAGACATACAAACTAAAGAATTACAAAAACAAATTACAAAAATTCAAAATTTTCGGGTTTATTACAGGGA
CAGCAGAGATCCACTTTGGCGCCGGCTCGAGGGGGCCCGGGTGCAAAGATGGATAAAGTTTTAAACAGAG
AGGAATCTTTGCAGCTAATGGACCTTCTAGGTCTTGAAAGGAGTGGGAATTGGCTCCGGTGCCCGTCAGT
GGGCAGAGCG
